Addgene plasmid #225708: pAAV-EF1a-Dio-ASAP5-Kv2.1-WPRE
Purpose: Cre dependent soma-targeted expression of the genetically encoded voltage indicator ASAP5
Depositing lab: Michael Lin. Depositing organization: Stanford University. Publication: A fast and responsive voltage indicator with enhanced sensitivity for unitary synaptic events. Hao YA, Lee S, Roth RH, Natale S, Gomez L, Taxidis J, O'Neill PS, Villette V, Bradley J, Wang Z, Jiang D, Zhang G, Sheng M, Lu D, Boyden E, Delvendahl I, Golshani P, Wernig M, Feldman DE, Ji N, Ding J, Sudhof TC, Clandinin TR, Lin MZ. Neuron. 2024 Sep 17:S0896-6273(24)00643-3. doi: 10.1016/j.neuron.2024.08.019. PubMed 39305894.
Backbone
  Vector backbone: pAAV
  Vector type: AAV
Growth in bacteria
  Bacterial resistance: Ampicillin, 100 μg/mL
  Growth temperature: 37°C
  Growth strain: NEB Stable
  Copy number: High Copy
Gene/Insert
  Gene/Insert name: ASAP5-Kv2.1
  Insert size (bp): 1512
  Promoter: EF1α
  Cloning method: Restriction Enzyme; 5′ cloning site NheI (not destroyed); 3′ cloning site SgsI (not destroyed)
  Sequencing primers: 5′ actttatacgaagttatgctagcGCCACCatggagacgactgtgaggtatgaac
Terms and licenses: Academic/Nonprofit Terms; Industry Terms: Not Available to Industry
How to cite: pAAV-EF1a-Dio-ASAP5-Kv2.1-WPRE was a gift from Michael Lin (Addgene plasmid # 225708 ; http://n2t.net/addgene:225708 ; RRID:Addgene_225708) For viral preps, please replace (Addgene plasmid # 225708) in the above sentence with: (Addgene viral prep # 225708-AAV9)
