[The description below was written by a language model from this plasmid's Addgene catalogue record and pLannotate feature annotations shown in this document.]
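Description:
pAAV-EF1a-Dio-ASAP5-Kv2.1-WPRE is an adeno-associated virus transfer plasmid of about 7.1 kb for Cre-dependent, soma-targeted expression of the genetically encoded voltage indicator ASAP5. It is maintained in bacteria through a high-copy ColE1/pUC-type origin and selected with ampicillin via the β-lactamase gene; an f1 phage origin is also present. The expression cassette lies between AAV2 inverted terminal repeats, which allow it to be packaged into recombinant AAV particles. The automated annotation finds the downstream ITR intact but detects only short fragments of the upstream one. This may reflect the difficulty of sequencing or annotating ITRs rather than a true deletion. The record lists a recombination-deficient growth strain, which suits repeat-containing vectors of this kind.

Expression is driven by the strong constitutive human EF-1α promoter. The roughly 1.5 kb ASAP5-Kv2.1 insert sits downstream in the antisense orientation, bracketed by pairs of lox2272 and loxP sites arranged as a DIO (double-floxed inverted open reading frame) switch. Without Cre the coding sequence cannot be translated from the promoter's transcript. Cre recombination between the incompatible lox pairs inverts the insert and locks it in the sense orientation, restricting expression to Cre-positive cells. Within the insert the annotation picks up a GFP-derived reporter domain and a fragment of rat Kcnb1 (Kv2.1). This potassium channel segment serves as the soma-targeting motif named in the construct's purpose. A WPRE enhances transcript stability and expression, and a human growth hormone polyadenylation signal terminates the transcript. The construct is intended for optical recording of membrane voltage in genetically defined neurons, typically after AAV delivery into Cre-expressing animals or cells.
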