Features (pLannotate 1.2.2; 24 found; start..end, strand, type, name):
      1..589     +  rep_origin     ori: high-copy-number ColE1/pMB1/pBR322/pUC origin of replication
    662..689     +  repeat_region  AAV2 ITR (fragment): inverted terminal repeat of adeno-associated virus serotype 2 inverted
    718..745     +  repeat_region  AAV2 ITR (fragment): inverted terminal repeat of adeno-associated virus serotype 2 inverted
    808..874     +  CDS            small t antigen (fragment): SV40 (simian virus 40) small t antigen
    881..2059    +  promoter       EF-1α promoter: strong constitutive promoter for human elongation factor EF-1α
   2066..2083    +  misc_feature   MCS (fragment): pUC18/19 multiple cloning site
   2090..2123    +  protein_bind   lox2272: Cre-mediated recombination occurs in the 8-bp core sequence (GGATACTT). lox2272 sites are compatible with each other, but incompatible with loxP or loxN sites (Lee and Saito, 1988). Cre recombinase
   2124..2173    -  intron         β-globin intron (fragment): internally truncated intron from human β-globin
   2174..2207    +  protein_bind   loxP: Cre-mediated recombination occurs in the 8-bp core sequence (GCATACAT). Cre recombinase
   2222..2416    -  CDS            Kcnb1 (fragment): KCNB1_RAT - Experimental evidence at protein level: Swiss-Prot protein existence level 1. Voltage-gated potassium channel that mediates transmembrane potassium transport in excitable membranes, primarily in the brain, but also in the pancreas and cardiovascular system. Contributes to the regulation of the action potential (AP) repolarization, duration and frequency of repetitive AP firing in neurons, muscle cells and endocrine cells and plays a role in homeostatic attenuation of electrical excitability throughout the brain (PubMed:10024359, PubMed:10618149, PubMed:12451110, PubMed:17379638, Pu
   2564..3283    -  CDS            cEGFP: cEGFP is a basic (constitutively fluorescent) green fluorescent protein published in 2008, derived from Aequorea victoria.
   3746..3779    -  protein_bind   lox2272: Cre-mediated recombination occurs in the 8-bp core sequence (GGATACTT). lox2272 sites are compatible with each other, but incompatible with loxP or loxN sites (Lee and Saito, 1988). Cre recombinase
   3780..3829    -  intron         β-globin intron (fragment): internally truncated intron from human β-globin
   3830..3863    -  protein_bind   loxP: Cre-mediated recombination occurs in the 8-bp core sequence (GCATACAT). Cre recombinase
   3864..3888    +  misc_feature   MCS (fragment): pBluescript multiple cloning site
   3888..4476    +  misc_feature   WPRE: woodchuck hepatitis virus posttranscriptional regulatory element
   4508..4984    +  polyA_signal   hGH poly(A) signal: human growth hormone polyadenylation signal
   5024..5164    +  repeat_region  AAV2 ITR: inverted terminal repeat of adeno-associated virus serotype 2 inverted
   5169..5220    -  misc_feature   bom (fragment): basis of mobility region from pBR322
   5239..5694    +  rep_origin     f1 ori (sequence partly withheld): f1 bacteriophage origin of replication; arrow indicates direction of (+) strand synthesis
   5695..5744    -  misc_feature   bom (fragment): basis of mobility region from pBR322
   5846..5881    -  CDS            rop (fragment): Rop protein, which maintains plasmids at low copy number; rop
   5976..6080    +  promoter       AmpR promoter: bla
   6081..6941    +  CDS            AmpR: β-lactamase; bla; confers resistance to ampicillin, carbenicillin, and related antibiotics
>Addgene plasmid #225708 | pAAV-EF1a-Dio-ASAP5-Kv2.1-WPRE | addgene full sequence | sequence record 448386 | Addgene NGS Result
TTGAGATCCTTTTTTTCTGCGCGTAATCTGCTGCTTGCAAACAAAAAAACCACCGCTACCAGCGGTGGTT
TGTTTGCCGGATCAAGAGCTACCAACTCTTTTTCCGAAGGTAACTGGCTTCAGCAGAGCGCAGATACCAA
ATACTGTTCTTCTAGTGTAGCCGTAGTTAGGCCACCACTTCAAGAACTCTGTAGCACCGCCTACATACCT
CGCTCTGCTAATCCTGTTACCAGTGGCTGCTGCCAGTGGCGATAAGTCGTGTCTTACCGGGTTGGACTCA
AGACGATAGTTACCGGATAAGGCGCAGCGGTCGGGCTGAACGGGGGGTTCGTGCACACAGCCCAGCTTGG
AGCGAACGACCTACACCGAACTGAGATACCTACAGCGTGAGCTATGAGAAAGCGCCACGCTTCCCGAAGG
GAGAAAGGCGGACAGGTATCCGGTAAGCGGCAGGGTCGGAACAGGAGAGCGCACGAGGGAGCTTCCAGGG
GGAAACGCCTGGTATCTTTATAGTCCTGTCGGGTTTCGCCACCTCTGACTTGAGCGTCGATTTTTGTGAT
GCTCGTCAGGGGGGCGGAGCCTATGGAAAAACGCCAGCAACGCGGCCTTTTTACGGTTCCTGGCCTTTTG
CTGGCCTTTTGCTCACATGTCCTGCAGGCAGCTGCGCGCTCGCTCGCTCACTGAGGCCGCCCGGGCGTCG
GGCGACCTTTGGTCGCCCGGCCTCAGTGAGCGAGCGAGCGCGCAGAGAGGGAGTGGCCAACTCCATCACT
AGGGGTTCCTGCGGCCGCACGCGTAAGCTTTGCAAAGATGGATAAAGTTTTAAACAGAGAGGAATCTTTG
CAGCTAATGGACCTTCTAGGTCTTGAAAGGAGTGGGAATTGGCTCCGGTGCCCGTCAGTGGGCAGAGCGC
ACATCGCCCACAGTCCCCGAGAAGTTGGGGGGAGGGGTCGGCAATTGAACCGGTGCCTAGAGAAGGTGGC
GCGGGGTAAACTGGGAAAGTGATGTCGTGTACTGGCTCCGCCTTTTTCCCGAGGGTGGGGGAGAACCGTA
TATAAGTGCAGTAGTCGCCGTGAACGTTCTTTTTCGCAACGGGTTTGCCGCCAGAACACAGGTAAGTGCC
GTGTGTGGTTCCCGCGGGCCTGGCCTCTTTACGGGTTATGGCCCTTGCGTGCCTTGAATTACTTCCACCT
GGCTGCAGTACGTGATTCTTGATCCCGAGCTTCGGGTTGGAAGTGGGTGGGAGAGTTCGAGGCCTTGCGC
TTAAGGAGCCCCTTCGCCTCGTGCTTGAGTTGAGGCCTGGCCTGGGCGCTGGGGCCGCCGCGTGCGAATC
TGGTGGCACCTTCGCGCCTGTCTCGCTGCTTTCGATAAGTCTCTAGCCATTTAAAATTTTTGATGACCTG
CTGCGACGCTTTTTTTCTGGCAAGATAGTCTTGTAAATGCGGGCCAAGATCTGCACACTGGTATTTCGGT
TTTTGGGGCCGCGGGCGGCGACGGGGCCCGTGCGTCCCAGCGCACATGTTCGGCGAGGCGGGGCCTGCGA
GCGCGGCCACCGAGAATCGGACGGGGGTAGTCTCAAGCTGGCCGGCCTGCTCTGGTGCCTGGCCTCGCGC
CGCCGTGTATCGCCCCGCCCTGGGCGGCAAGGCTGGCCCGGTCGGCACCAGTTGCGTGAGCGGAAAGATG
GCCGCTTCCCGGCCCTGCTGCAGGGAGCTCAAAATGGAGGACGCGGCGCTCGGGAGAGCGGGCGGGTGAG
TCACCCACACAAAGGAAAAGGGCCTTTCCGTCCTCAGCCGTCGCTTCATGTGACTCCACGGAGTACCGGG
CGCCGTCCAGGCACCTCGATTAGTTCTCGAGCTTTTGGAGTACGTCGTCTTTAGGTTGGGGGGAGGGGTT
TTATGCGATGGAGTTTCCCCACACTGAGTGGGTGGAGACTGAAGTTAGGCCAGCTTGGCACTTGATGTAA
TTCTCCTTGGAATTTGCCCTTTTTGAGTTTGGATCTTGGTTCATTCTCAAGCCTCAGACAGTGGTTCAAA
GTTTTTTTCTTCCATTTCAGGTGTCGTGAGGTACCGGATCCTCTAGAGTCGACTCCGGAATAACTTCGTA
TAGGATACTTTATACGAAGTTATGCAGAATGGTAGCTGGATTGTAGCTGCTATTAGCAATATGAAACCTC
TTAATAACTTCGTATAGCATACATTATACGAAGTTATGGCGCGCCTCATTAAAAGCGGGTCGCTTCCGGA
AAATCGGTCGCGCAGCTAATAAAGCTATCAATGCTGCTCATGCTGCGCATATCAATCACGCCTTCGGTGC
GCGCCGGCAGCGGCGCCACCGGGCTCGGCATGCTGCTCATTTCCAGTTCTTCCGGCGGTTTGCTCTGCGG
CGCCATTTCTTTGGTGTTCAGAATCGGCTGGCTCTGACGCGTGGAAGATCCAGATGAACCTGAAGAACCC
TTAAGGGTTACCACTTCAAGTTGTTTCTTCTGTGAAGCCAGGCGAATCACTCTTATTAAGATAACAATTC
TCAGAACTCGAAGAAGAGTAACCATCTGCGGCATCTGATCTGTGTTATATTCCAGTTTATGCCCCAGAAT
GTTGCCATCTTCTTTAAAATCGGTGCCTTTCAGTTCAATGCGGTTCACCAGGGTATCGCCTTCAAATTTC
ACCACCGCGCGGGTTTTATATTTGCCATCATCTTTAAAGCTAATGGTGCGTTCCTGCACATAGCCTTCCG
GCATCGCGCTTTTAAAAAAATCATGGCGTTTCATATGATCCGGATAGCGGCTAAAGCACTGCACGCCATA
GGTTAAGGTGGTCACCAGGGTCGGCCACGGCACCGGTAGTTTGCCGGTGGTGCAAATAAATTTCAGGGTC
AGTTTGCCAATGGTCGCATCGCCTTCGCCTTCGCCGCGCACGCTAAATTTATGGCCGTTCACATCGCCAT
CCAGTTCCACCAGAATCGGCACCACGCCGGTAAACAGTTCTTCGCCCTGGCTCGCGCTGCCGCCGGTGCC
GCCATACAGTTCATCCATGCCGTGTGTAATGCCCGCTGCGGTCACAAATTCCAGCAGCACCATGTGATCG
CGTTTTTCGTTCGGATCTTTGCTCAGCACGGTCTGGGTGCTCAGATAATGGTTATCCGGCAGCAGCACCG
GGCCATCGCCAATCGGGGTGTTCTGCTGATAATGATCCGCCAGCTGCACGCTGCCATCTTCCACGTTATG
GCGCACGGTAAAGTTCGCTTTAATGCCGTTTTTCTGTTTATCCGCGGTAATATACACGTTATCACCTTTA
AATGTACCAGCAGAGAAGGAGTAGGTCATATTAATTAGCAGAGTGCCCACTACTATGACTGCATCCAAAG
TATTCAGTTTGGACCGGAAATAGTTCTTGAAGCCTTCAACAAACACTCTCATGAGAACATCAACAAGGAA
GAAGAGTGCTATAGCCAGGGAAACACCTTCAAGAATCTCTCTAATGCCTCTTTTCTTCTCACTGATGGCC
AGATCCACAATCACCACTATGATGTCTACAATGATAAGCACAACTCCAAATACTCTGAATCCAAATGACA
TCACAAACGGGGAAATTTTTCTCCTAATGGTATTGGAACAGCTGTCTTGTTCATTACCCTCATCACGACC
ATCATCAATCTTTATCGTGGGCTCATCTGCTGTTGGAGAGCTCGAAGTTTTAGTGAGCTCTGACCCCTGT
TCATACCTCACAGTCGTCTCCATGGTGGCGCTAGCATAACTTCGTATAAAGTATCCTATACGAAGTTATT
TGCCTTAACCCAGAAATTATCACTGTTATTCTTTAGAATGGTGCAAAGAATAACTTCGTATAATGTATGC
TATACGAAGTTATGAATTCGATATCAAGCTTATCGATAATCAACCTCTGGATTACAAAATTTGTGAAAGA
TTGACTGGTATTCTTAACTATGTTGCTCCTTTTACGCTATGTGGATACGCTGCTTTAATGCCTTTGTATC
ATGCTATTGCTTCCCGTATGGCTTTCATTTTCTCCTCCTTGTATAAATCCTGGTTGCTGTCTCTTTATGA
GGAGTTGTGGCCCGTTGTCAGGCAACGTGGCGTGGTGTGCACTGTGTTTGCTGACGCAACCCCCACTGGT
TGGGGCATTGCCACCACCTGTCAGCTCCTTTCCGGGACTTTCGCTTTCCCCCTCCCTATTGCCACGGCGG
AACTCATCGCCGCCTGCCTTGCCCGCTGCTGGACAGGGGCTCGGCTGTTGGGCACTGACAATTCCGTGGT
GTTGTCGGGGAAATCATCGTCCTTTCCTTGGCTGCTCGCCTATGTTGCCACCTGGATTCTGCGCGGGACG
TCCTTCTGCTACGTCCCTTCGGCCCTCAATCCAGCGGACCTTCCTTCCCGCGGCCTGCTGCCGGCTCTGC
GGCCTCTTCCGCGTCTTCGCCTTCGCCCTCAGACGAGTCGGATCTCCCTTTGGGCCGCCTCCCCGCATCG
ATACCGAGCGCTGCTCGAGAGATCTACGGGTGGCATCCCTGTGACCCCTCCCCAGTGCCTCTCCTGGCCC
TGGAAGTTGCCACTCCAGTGCCCACCAGCCTTGTCCTAATAAAATTAAGTTGCATCATTTTGTCTGACTA
GGTGTCCTTCTATAATATTATGGGGTGGAGGGGGGTGGTATGGAGCAAGGGGCAAGTTGGGAAGACAACC
TGTAGGGCCTGCGGGGTCTATTGGGAACCAAGCTGGAGTGCAGTGGCACAATCTTGGCTCACTGCAATCT
CCGCCTCCTGGGTTCAAGCGATTCTCCTGCCTCAGCCTCCCGAGTTGTTGGGATTCCAGGCATGCATGAC
CAGGCTCAGCTAATTTTTGTTTTTTTGGTAGAGACGGGGTTTCACCATATTGGCCAGGCTGGTCTCCAAC
TCCTAATCTCAGGTGATCTACCCACCTTGGCCTCCCAAATTGCTGGGATTACAGGCGTGAACCACTGCTC
CCTTCCCTGTCCTTCTGATTTTGTAGGTAACCACGTGCGGACCGAGCGGCCGCAGGAACCCCTAGTGATG
GAGTTGGCCACTCCCTCTCTGCGCGCTCGCTCGCTCACTGAGGCCGGGCGACCAAAGGTCGCCCGACGCC
CGGGCTTTGCCCGGGCGGCCTCAGTGAGCGAGCGAGCGCGCAGCTGCCTGCAGGGGCGCCTGATGCGGTA
TTTTCTCCTTACGCATCTGTGCGGTATTTCACACCGCATA
[95 nt withheld, positions 5221-5315]
T
[46 nt withheld, positions 5317-5362]
C
[141 nt withheld, positions 5364-5504]
CCTTTGACGTTGGAGTCCACGTTCTTT
[37 nt withheld, positions 5532-5568]
ACTCTATCTCGGGCTATTCTTTTGATTTATAAGGGATTTTGCCGATTTCGGTCTATTGGTTAAAAAATGA
GCTGATTTAACAAAAATTTAACGCGAATTTTAACAAAATATTAACGTTTACAATTTTATGGTGCACTCTC
AGTACAATCTGCTCTGATGCCGCATAGTTAAGCCAGCCCCGACACCCGCCAACACCCGCTGACGCGCCCT
GACGGGCTTGTCTGCTCCCGGCATCCGCTTACAGACAAGCTGTGACCGTCTCCGGGAGCTGCATGTGTCA
GAGGTTTTCACCGTCATCACCGAAACGCGCGAGACGAAAGGGCCTCGTGATACGCCTATTTTTATAGGTT
AATGTCATGATAATAATGGTTTCTTAGACGTCAGGTGGCACTTTTCGGGGAAATGTGCGCGGAACCCCTA
TTTGTTTATTTTTCTAAATACATTCAAATATGTATCCGCTCATGAGACAATAACCCTGATAAATGCTTCA
ATAATATTGAAAAAGGAAGAGTATGAGTATTCAACATTTCCGTGTCGCCCTTATTCCCTTTTTTGCGGCA
TTTTGCCTTCCTGTTTTTGCTCACCCAGAAACGCTGGTGAAAGTAAAAGATGCTGAAGATCAGTTGGGTG
CACGAGTGGGTTACATCGAACTGGATCTCAACAGCGGTAAGATCCTTGAGAGTTTTCGCCCCGAAGAACG
TTTTCCAATGATGAGCACTTTTAAAGTTCTGCTATGTGGCGCGGTATTATCCCGTATTGACGCCGGGCAA
GAGCAACTCGGTCGCCGCATACACTATTCTCAGAATGACTTGGTTGAGTACTCACCAGTCACAGAAAAGC
ATCTTACGGATGGCATGACAGTAAGAGAATTATGCAGTGCTGCCATAACCATGAGTGATAACACTGCGGC
CAACTTACTTCTGACAACGATCGGAGGACCGAAGGAGCTAACCGCTTTTTTGCACAACATGGGGGATCAT
GTAACTCGCCTTGATCGTTGGGAACCGGAGCTGAATGAAGCCATACCAAACGACGAGCGTGACACCACGA
TGCCTGTAGCAATGGCAACAACGTTGCGCAAACTATTAACTGGCGAACTACTTACTCTAGCTTCCCGGCA
ACAATTAATAGACTGGATGGAGGCGGATAAAGTTGCAGGACCACTTCTGCGCTCGGCCCTTCCGGCTGGC
TGGTTTATTGCTGATAAATCTGGAGCCGGTGAGCGTGGGTCTCGCGGTATCATTGCAGCACTGGGGCCAG
ATGGTAAGCCCTCCCGTATCGTAGTTATCTACACGACGGGGAGTCAGGCAACTATGGATGAACGAAATAG
ACAGATCGCTGAGATAGGTGCCTCACTGATTAAGCATTGGTAACTGTCAGACCAAGTTTACTCATATATA
CTTTAGATTGATTTAAAACTTCATTTTTAATTTAAAAGGATCTAGGTGAAGATCCTTTTTGATAATCTCA
TGACCAAAATCCCTTAACGTGAGTTTTCGTTCCACTGAGCGTCAGACCCCGTAGAAAAGATCAAAGGATC
TTC
